>Addgene plasmid #216783 | pENTR-Myc-HECT(C2007A) | addgene full sequence | sequence record 498093 | Addgene NGS Result
CAGGTCACTATCAGTCAAAATAAAATCATTATTTGCCATCCAGCTGATATCCCCTATAGTGAGTCGTATT
ACATGGTCATAGCTGTTTCCTGGCAGCTCTGGCCCGTGTCTCAAAATCTCTGATGTTACATTGCACAAGA
TAAAAATATATCATCATGAACAATAAAACTGTCTGCTTACATAAACAGTAATACAAGGGGTGTTATGAGC
CATATTCAACGGGAAACGTCGAGGCCGCGATTAAATTCCAACATGGATGCTGATTTATATGGGTATAAAT
GGGCTCGCGATAATGTCGGGCAATCAGGTGCGACAATCTATCGCTTGTATGGGAAGCCCGATGCGCCAGA
GTTGTTTCTGAAACATGGCAAAGGTAGCGTTGCCAATGATGTTACAGATGAGATGGTCAGACTAAACTGG
CTGACGGAATTTATGCCTCTTCCGACCATCAAGCATTTTATCCGTACTCCTGATGATGCATGGTTACTCA
CCACTGCGATCCCCGGAAAAACAGCATTCCAGGTATTAGAAGAATATCCTGATTCAGGTGAAAATATTGT
TGATGCGCTGGCAGTGTTCCTGCGCCGGTTGCATTCGATTCCTGTTTGTAATTGTCCTTTTAACAGCGAT
CGCGTATTTCGTCTCGCTCAGGCGCAATCACGAATGAATAACGGTTTGGTTGATGCGAGTGATTTTGATG
ACGAGCGTAATGGCTGGCCTGTTGAACAAGTCTGGAAAGAAATGCATAAACTTTTGCCATTCTCACCGGA
TTCAGTCGTCACTCATGGTGATTTCTCACTTGATAACCTTATTTTTGACGAGGGGAAATTAATAGGTTGT
ATTGATGTTGGACGAGTCGGAATCGCAGACCGATACCAGGATCTTGCCATCCTATGGAACTGCCTCGGTG
AGTTTTCTCCTTCATTACAGAAACGGCTTTTTCAAAAATATGGTATTGATAATCCTGATATGAATAAATT
GCAGTTTCATTTGATGCTCGATGAGTTTTTCTAATCAGAATTGGTTAATTGGTTGTAACACTGGCAGAGC
ATTACGCTGACTTGACGGGACGGCGCAAGCTCATGACCAAAATCCCTTAACGTGAGTTACGCGTCGTTCC
ACTGAGCGTCAGACCCCGTAGAAAAGATCAAAGGATCTTCTTGAGATCCTTTTTTTCTGCGCGTAATCTG
CTGCTTGCAAACAAAAAAACCACCGCTACCAGCGGTGGTTTGTTTGCCGGATCAAGAGCTACCAACTCTT
TTTCCGAAGGTAACTGGCTTCAGCAGAGCGCAGATACCAAATACTGTTCTTCTAGTGTAGCCGTAGTTAG
GCCACCACTTCAAGAACTCTGTAGCACCGCCTACATACCTCGCTCTGCTAATCCTGTTACCAGTGGCTGC
TGCCAGTGGCGATAAGTCGTGTCTTACCGGGTTGGACTCAAGACGATAGTTACCGGATAAGGCGCAGCGG
TCGGGCTGAACGGGGGGTTCGTGCACACAGCCCAGCTTGGAGCGAACGACCTACACCGAACTGAGATACC
TACAGCGTGAGCTATGAGAAAGCGCCACGCTTCCCGAAGGGAGAAAGGCGGACAGGTATCCGGTAAGCGG
CAGGGTCGGAACAGGAGAGCGCACGAGGGAGCTTCCAGGGGGAAACGCCTGGTATCTTTATAGTCCTGTC
GGGTTTCGCCACCTCTGACTTGAGCGTCGATTTTTGTGATGCTCGTCAGGGGGGCGGAGCCTATGGAAAA
ACGCCAGCAACGCGGCCTTTTTACGGTTCCTGGCCTTTTGCTGGCCTTTTGCTCACATGTTCTTTCCTGC
GTTATCCCCTGATTCTGTGGATAACCGTATTACCGCCTTTGAGTGAGCTGATACCGCTCGCCGCAGCCGA
ACGACCGAGCGCAGCGAGTCAGTGAGCGAGGAAGCGGAAGAGCGCCCAATACGCAAACCGCCTCTCCCCG
CGCGTTGGCCGATTCATTAATGCAGCTGGCACGACAGGTTTCCCGACTGGAAAGCGGGCAGTGAGCGCAA
CGCAATTAATACGCGTACCGCTAGCCAGGAAGAGTTTGTAGAAACGCAAAAAGGCCATCCGTCAGGATGG
CCTTCTGCTTAGTTTGATGCCTGGCAGTTTATGGCGGGCGTCCTGCCCGCCACCCTCCGGGCCGTTGCTT
CACAACGTTCAAATCCGCTCCCGGCGGATTTGTCCTACTCAGGAGAGCGTTCACCGACAAACAACAGATA
AAACGAAAGGCCCAGTCTTCCGACTGAGCCTTTCGTTTTATTTGATGCCTGGCAGTTCCCTACTCTCGCG
TTAACGCTAGCATGGATGTTTTCCCAGTCACGACGTTGTAAAACGACGGCCAGTCTTAAGCTCGGGCCCC
AAATAATGATTTTATTTTGACTGATAGTGACCTGTTCGTTGCAACAAATTGATGAGCAATGCTTTTTTAT
AATGCCAACTTTGTACAAAAAAGCAGGCTCCGCGGCCGCCCCCTTCACCATGGAACAAAAACTCATCTCA
GAAGAGGATCTGGCAGCAGAGTCTGTGATGCAGGACCTCGGCAGCTCACGGGCCATGTTAGAAATCCAGT
ATGAAAATGAGGTTGGTACAGGTCTTGGGCCTACACTGGAGTTTTATGCGCTTGTATCTCAGGAACTACA
GAGAGCTGACTTGGGTCTTTGGAGAGGTGAAGAAGTAACTCTTAGCAATCCAAAAGGGAGCCAAGAAGGG
ACCAAGTATATTCAAAACCTCCAGGGCCTGTTTGCGCTTCCCTTTGGTAGGACAGCAAAGCCAGCTCATA
TCGCAAAGGTTAAGATGAAGTTTCGCTTCTTAGGAAAATTAATGGCCAAGGCTATCATGGATTTCAGATT
GGTGGACCTTCCCCTTGGCTTACCCTTTTATAAATGGATGCTACGGCAAGAAACTTCACTGACATCACAC
GATTTGTTTGACATCGACCCAGTTGTAGCCAGATCAGTTTATCACCTAGAAGACATTGTCAGACAGAAGA
AAAGACTTGAACAAGATAAATCCCAGACCAAAGAGAGTCTACAGTATGCATTAGAAACCTTGACTATGAA
TGGCTGCTCAGTTGAAGATCTAGGACTGGATTTCACTCTGCCAGGGTTTCCCAATATCGAACTGAAGAAA
GGAGGGAAGGATATACCAGTCACTATCCACAATTTAGAGGAGTATCTAAGACTGGTTATATTCTGGGCAC
TAAATGAAGGCGTTTCTAGGCAATTTGATTCGTTCAGAGATGGATTTGAATCAGTCTTCCCACTCAGTCA
TCTTCAGTACTTCTACCCGGAGGAACTGGATCAGCTCCTTTGTGGCAGTAAAGCAGACACTTGGGATGCA
AAGACACTGATGGAATGCTGTAGGCCTGATCATGGTTATACTCATGACAGTCGGGCTGTGAAGTTTTTGT
TTGAGATTCTCAGTAGTTTTGATAATGAGCAGCAGAGGTTATTTCTCCAGTTTGTGACTGGTAGCCCAAG
ATTGCCTGTTGGAGGATTCCGGAGTTTGAATCCACCTTTGACAATTGTCCGAAAGACGTTTGAATCAACA
GAAAACCCAGATGACTTCTTGCCCTCTGTAATGACTGCTGTGAACTATCTTAAGTTGCCGGACTATTCAA
GCATTGAGATAATGCGTGAAAAACTGTTGATAGCAGCAAGAGAAGGGCAGCAGTCGTTCCATCTTTCCTG
AGGCGCGCCGACCCAGCTTTCTTGTACAAAGTTGGCATTATAAGAAAGCATTGCTTATCAATTTGTTGCA
ACGAA
Features (pLannotate 1.2.2; 10 found; start..end, strand, type, name):
     53..71      -  promoter       T7 promoter: promoter for bacteriophage T7 RNA polymerase
    205..1014    +  CDS            KanR: aminoglycoside phosphotransferase; aph(3')-Ia; confers resistance to kanamycin in bacteria or G418 (Geneticin®) in eukaryotes
   1161..1749    +  rep_origin     ori: high-copy-number ColE1/pMB1/pBR322/pUC origin of replication
   1932..2024    +  CDS            lacI (fragment): lac repressor; lacI; The lac repressor binds to the lac operator to inhibit transcription in E. coli. This inhibition can be relieved by adding lactose or isopropyl-β-D-thiogalactopyranoside (IPTG).
   2079..2106    -  terminator     rrnB T2 terminator: transcription terminator T2 from the E. coli rrnB gene
   2238..2281    +  terminator     rrnB T1 terminator: Escherichia coli rrnB; transcription terminator T1 from the E. coli rrnB gene
   2328..2364    -  CDS            lacZα (fragment): LacZα fragment of β-galactosidase; lacZ fragment
   2380..2479    +  protein_bind   attL1: mutant version of attL; recombination site for the Gateway® LR reaction LR Clonase™
   2419..3708    +  CDS            TRIP12 (fragment): TRIPC_HUMAN - Also known as KIAA0045, ULF. Experimental evidence at protein level: Swiss-Prot protein existence level 1. E3 ubiquitin-protein ligase involved in ubiquitin fusion degradation (UFD) pathway and regulation of DNA repair (PubMed:19028681, PubMed:22884692). Part of the ubiquitin fusion degradation (UFD) pathway, a process that mediates ubiquitination of protein at their N-terminus, regardless of the presence of lysine residues in target proteins (PubMed:19028681). Acts as a key regulator of DNA damage response by acting as a suppressor of RNF168, an E3 ubiquitin-protein ligase that
   3721..35      -  protein_bind   attL2 (across the origin): mutant version of attL; recombination site for the Gateway® LR reaction LR Clonase™
