[The description below was written by a language model from this plasmid's Addgene catalogue record and pLannotate feature annotations shown in this document.]
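Description:
pENTR-Myc-HECT(C2007A) is a 3,785 nt Gateway entry clone built on the pENTR backbone. It carries the isolated HECT domain of the human E3 ubiquitin ligase TRIP12 (amino acids 1651-2040) with an N-terminal Myc epitope tag. The plasmid is propagated in E. coli from a high-copy ColE1/pUC-type origin and selected with kanamycin through an aph(3')-Ia resistance gene. The coding region sits between attL1 and attL2 recombination sites, so it can be moved by an LR Clonase reaction into any attR-containing destination vector. Upstream rrnB T1 and T2 terminators shield the insert from read-through transcription in bacteria. A T7 promoter lies just outside attL2 on the reverse strand, and the short lacI and lacZα fragments are backbone remnants with no functional role. The Myc tag is listed in the catalogue fields but was not annotated as a separate feature. The TRIP12 annotation begins within the attL1 region, so its exact start boundary should be treated as approximate.

Although the record lists the vector type as mammalian expression as well as cloning vector, the feature table shows no mammalian promoter or polyadenylation signal. Expression in cells would therefore presumably require transfer into a suitable destination vector. The insert carries a cysteine-to-alanine substitution at residue 2007. In HECT-type ligases a conserved cysteine in this domain forms the thioester intermediate with ubiquitin, so this change is the kind typically used to create a catalytically inactive control, although the record does not state this explicitly. The associated work concerns DNA base excision and single-strand break repair and the response to PARG inhibition. This fits with TRIP12's annotated role in regulating the DNA damage response.
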