Addgene plasmid #216783: pENTR-Myc-HECT(C2007A)
Purpose: Myc-HECT(TRIP12); the HECT domain (AA 1651-2040) of TRIP12 with an N-terminal Myc-tag; AA C2007 changed to A
Depositing lab: Robert Sobol. Depositing organization: Brown University. Publication: Replication-associated base excision repair/single-strand break repair regulates PARG inhibitor response via the PRMT1/PRMT5/ATR axis. Ibrahim M, Roos WP, Schwartz JC, Khan MM, Al-Rahahleh RQ, Beers LA, Pearson CR, Langham KT, Boyang L, Clark J, Hayat F, Fang Q, Koczor CA, Migaud ME, Sobol RW. NAR Cancer. 2025 Dec 31;7(4):zcaf057. doi: 10.1093/narcan/zcaf057. eCollection 2025 Dec. PubMed 41480640.
Backbone
  Vector backbone: pENTR
  Vector type: Mammalian Expression ; Cloning vector
Growth in bacteria
  Bacterial resistance: Kanamycin, 50 μg/mL
  Growth temperature: 37°C
  Growth strain: DH5alpha
  Copy number: Unknown
Gene/Insert
  Gene/Insert name: Myc-HECT(TRIP12)
  Species: H. sapiens (human)
  Mutation: HECT domain (amino acids 1651-2040); aa C2007 changed to A
  Entrez Gene: TRIP12 (a.k.a. MRD49, TRIP-12, TRIPC, ULF)
  Tag / fusion protein: Myc (N terminal on insert)
Terms and licenses: Academic/Nonprofit Terms; Industry Terms: Not Available to Industry
How to cite: pENTR-Myc-HECT(C2007A) was a gift from Robert Sobol (Addgene plasmid # 216783 ; http://n2t.net/addgene:216783 ; RRID:Addgene_216783)
